>Addgene plasmid #230352 | AiP11459 - pAAV-AiE0071m-minBG-SYFP2-WPRE3-BGHpA (Alias: CN1459) | addgene full sequence | sequence record 461896 | Addgene NGS Result
CCTGCAGGCAGCTGCGCGCTCGCTCGCTCACTGAGGCCGCCCGGGCGTCGGGCGACCTTTGGTCGCCCGG
CCTCAGTGAGCGAGCGAGCGCGCAGAGAGGGAGTGGCCAACTCCATCACTAGGGGTTCCTGCGGCCGCAC
GCGTGAGGTCCTGGGTTATCACTGGGTACAGGTTCTGACCATAGCATTAGTCAGAGCTTAATACATTCAT
TCCCTTGTCTCCATCAAAGACTCTGAGACTGCTCGGGGGTTAACCTGGGCTTTCCATACAGAGCAGTACT
CTAGGCGACCCCTACCACCTCCTGCCAGTCTCTGTGCTCAGTGGAGACACAGGAGAGACAGTGTTGGGCT
GGGTATACAGGCCAGGCATAGGACACTCACTGTCTAGGGACAATGATCATCTTACCTCCCAGTGTTTACT
CAGAGGAGGAAAGGCAGAAGGATAATTGGAAACCCTCTTCAAAATGTTTTCTGAAGGGAGGGGCAGAATG
CCTAAGCGTGTAAAAAGCTCTATTTAAATGTCTTGTCTGTAGCATGTATTCTAACCTATAATTATGTCTT
TGGAAAAAAAAAGGATAATTATGAAAATTTTCTGGGCTCATTAGAGACACACAATTGACACCAGAATTAT
TTGAGTTATAAATGATGCTCAGATGACTCTCTTGAAAGAGACTCAGGGAAGAAACTTGGCTTTAAAAAAA
AAAAAAAAAAAAAAAAAAAACCTCTTTAAGTCACAGATGAACCCAGAATGTCACAGGTCACCTCAGGTAA
TGCTTCTTTTCTGAGGAAAGAGGTGACATAAGGCTTTCTCCTCGGCAGTGCAGCCCGGCTTGACTCAGCT
GCCTCTCCTGATCTGTGCAAAGTGGTCACCGTGTTCAACGCTGGACTCCATCTGAGTCCTGTATTCAGGA
GATGGAGGATGTAGCCAGACCCCTCTGGACCAGTGGCCTTGGGATGCCTCTTGCCTCTAGAGTCAGACTG
CTTGCTCAGCTCTCTGGGTCCCTGCTCACTAGCTGGGACACTCTGTTCTCTCTTAAGGGAGCTCGGGCTG
GGCATAAAAGTCAGGGCAGAGCCATCTATTGCTTACATTTGCTTCTGGGATCCAGATCTTTCGAAGCTAG
CGCTACCGGTCGCCACCATGGTGAGCAAGGGCGAGGAGCTGTTCACCGGGGTGGTGCCCATCCTGGTCGA
GCTGGACGGCGACGTAAACGGCCACAAGTTCAGCGTGTCCGGCGAGGGCGAGGGCGATGCCACCTACGGC
AAGCTGACCCTGAAGCTGATCTGCACCACCGGCAAGCTGCCCGTGCCCTGGCCCACCCTCGTGACCACCC
TGGGCTACGGCGTGCAGTGCTTCGCCCGCTACCCCGACCACATGAAGCAGCACGACTTCTTCAAGTCCGC
CATGCCCGAAGGCTACGTCCAGGAGCGCACCATCTTCTTCAAGGACGACGGCAACTACAAGACCCGCGCC
GAGGTGAAGTTCGAGGGCGACACCCTGGTGAACCGCATCGAGCTGAAGGGCATCGACTTCAAGGAGGACG
GCAACATCCTGGGGCACAAGCTGGAGTACAACTACAACAGCCACAACGTCTATATCACCGCCGACAAGCA
GAAGAACGGCATCAAGGCCAACTTCAAGATCCGCCACAACATCGAGGACGGCGGCGTGCAGCTCGCCGAC
CACTACCAGCAGAACACCCCCATCGGCGACGGCCCCGTGCTGCTGCCCGACAACCACTACCTGAGCTACC
AGTCCAAGCTGAGCAAAGACCCCAACGAGAAGCGCGATCACATGGTCCTGCTGGAGTTCGTGACCGCCGC
CGGGATCACTCTCGGCATGGACGAGCTGTACAAGTAAGTCGACGGCGCGCCGCGGCCGCGAATTCGATAT
CATAATCAACCTCTGGATTACAAAATTTGTGAAAGATTGACTGGTATTCTTAACTATGTTGCTCCTTTTA
CGCTATGTGGATACGCTGCTTTAATGCCTTTGTATCATGCTATTGCTTCCCGTATGGCTTTCATTTTCTC
CTCCTTGTATAAATCCTGGTTAGTTCTTGCCACGGCGGAACTCATCGCCGCCTGCCTTGCCCGCTGCTGG
ACAGGGGCTCGGCTGTTGGGCACTGACAATTCCGTGGCTCGAGAGATCTTCGACTGTGCCTTCTAGTTGC
CAGCCATCTGTTGTTTGCCCCTCCCCCGTGCCTTCCTTGACCCTGGAAGGTGCCACTCCCACTGTCCTTT
CCTAATAAAATGAGGAAATTGCATCGCATTGTCTGAGTAGGTGTCATTCTATTCTGGGGGGTGGGGTGGG
GCAGGACAGCAAGGGGGAGGATTGGGAAGACAATAGCAGGCATGAGATCTCACGTGCGGACCGAGCGGCC
GCAGGAACCCCTAGTGATGGAGTTGGCCACTCCCTCTCTGCGCGCTCGCTCGCTCACTGAGGCCGGGCGA
CCAAAGGTCGCCCGACGCCCGGGCTTTGCCCGGGCGGCCTCAGTGAGCGAGCGAGCGCGCAGCTGCCTGC
AGGGGCGCCTGATGCGGTATTTTCTCCTTACGCATCTGTGCGGTATTTCACACCGCATA
[95 nt withheld, positions 2580-2674]
T
[46 nt withheld, positions 2676-2721]
C
[141 nt withheld, positions 2723-2863]
CCTTTGACGTTGGAGTCCACGTTCTTT
[37 nt withheld, positions 2891-2927]
ACTCTATCTCGGGCTATTCTTTTGATTTATAAGGGATTTTGCCGATTTCGGTCTATTGGTTAAAAAATGA
GCTGATTTAACAAAAATTTAACGCGAATTTTAACAAAATATTAACGTTTACAATTTTATGGTGCACTCTC
AGTACAATCTGCTCTGATGCCGCATAGTTAAGCCAGCCCCGACACCCGCCAACACCCGCTGACGCGCCCT
GACGGGCTTGTCTGCTCCCGGCATCCGCTTACAGACAAGCTGTGACCGTCTCCGGGAGCTGCATGTGTCA
GAGGTTTTCACCGTCATCACCGAAACGCGCGAGACGAAAGGGCCTCGTGATACGCCTATTTTTATAGGTT
AATGTCATGATAATAATGGTTTCTTAGACGTCAGGTGGCACTTTTCGGGGAAATGTGCGCGGAACCCCTA
TTTGTTTATTTTTCTAAATACATTCAAATATGTATCCGCTCATGAGACAATAACCCTGATAAATGCTTCA
ATAATATTGAAAAAGGAAGAGTATGAGTATTCAACATTTCCGTGTCGCCCTTATTCCCTTTTTTGCGGCA
TTTTGCCTTCCTGTTTTTGCTCACCCAGAAACGCTGGTGAAAGTAAAAGATGCTGAAGATCAGTTGGGTG
CACGAGTGGGTTACATCGAACTGGATCTCAACAGCGGTAAGATCCTTGAGAGTTTTCGCCCCGAAGAACG
TTTTCCAATGATGAGCACTTTTAAAGTTCTGCTATGTGGCGCGGTATTATCCCGTATTGACGCCGGGCAA
GAGCAACTCGGTCGCCGCATACACTATTCTCAGAATGACTTGGTTGAGTACTCACCAGTCACAGAAAAGC
ATCTTACGGATGGCATGACAGTAAGAGAATTATGCAGTGCTGCCATAACCATGAGTGATAACACTGCGGC
CAACTTACTTCTGACAACGATCGGAGGACCGAAGGAGCTAACCGCTTTTTTGCACAACATGGGGGATCAT
GTAACTCGCCTTGATCGTTGGGAACCGGAGCTGAATGAAGCCATACCAAACGACGAGCGTGACACCACGA
TGCCTGTAGCAATGGCAACAACGTTGCGCAAACTATTAACTGGCGAACTACTTACTCTAGCTTCCCGGCA
ACAATTAATAGACTGGATGGAGGCGGATAAAGTTGCAGGACCACTTCTGCGCTCGGCCCTTCCGGCTGGC
TGGTTTATTGCTGATAAATCTGGAGCCGGTGAGCGTGGGTCTCGCGGTATCATTGCAGCACTGGGGCCAG
ATGGTAAGCCCTCCCGTATCGTAGTTATCTACACGACGGGGAGTCAGGCAACTATGGATGAACGAAATAG
ACAGATCGCTGAGATAGGTGCCTCACTGATTAAGCATTGGTAACTGTCAGACCAAGTTTACTCATATATA
CTTTAGATTGATTTAAAACTTCATTTTTAATTTAAAAGGATCTAGGTGAAGATCCTTTTTGATAATCTCA
TGACCAAAATCCCTTAACGTGAGTTTTCGTTCCACTGAGCGTCAGACCCCGTAGAAAAGATCAAAGGATC
TTCTTGAGATCCTTTTTTTCTGCGCGTAATCTGCTGCTTGCAAACAAAAAAACCACCGCTACCAGCGGTG
GTTTGTTTGCCGGATCAAGAGCTACCAACTCTTTTTCCGAAGGTAACTGGCTTCAGCAGAGCGCAGATAC
CAAATACTGTTCTTCTAGTGTAGCCGTAGTTAGGCCACCACTTCAAGAACTCTGTAGCACCGCCTACATA
CCTCGCTCTGCTAATCCTGTTACCAGTGGCTGCTGCCAGTGGCGATAAGTCGTGTCTTACCGGGTTGGAC
TCAAGACGATAGTTACCGGATAAGGCGCAGCGGTCGGGCTGAACGGGGGGTTCGTGCACACAGCCCAGCT
TGGAGCGAACGACCTACACCGAACTGAGATACCTACAGCGTGAGCTATGAGAAAGCGCCACGCTTCCCGA
AGGGAGAAAGGCGGACAGGTATCCGGTAAGCGGCAGGGTCGGAACAGGAGAGCGCACGAGGGAGCTTCCA
GGGGGAAACGCCTGGTATCTTTATAGTCCTGTCGGGTTTCGCCACCTCTGACTTGAGCGTCGATTTTTGT
GATGCTCGTCAGGGGGGCGGAGCCTATGGAAAAACGCCAGCAACGCGGCCTTTTTACGGTTCCTGGCCTT
TTGCTGGCCTTTTGCTCACATGT
Features (pLannotate 1.2.2; 14 found; start..end, strand, type, name):
     12..39      +  repeat_region  AAV2 ITR (fragment): inverted terminal repeat of adeno-associated virus serotype 2 inverted
     68..95      +  repeat_region  AAV2 ITR (fragment): inverted terminal repeat of adeno-associated virus serotype 2 inverted
   1138..1854    +  CDS            SYFP2: SYFP2 is a basic (constitutively fluorescent) yellow fluorescent protein published in 2006, derived from Aequorea victoria. It is reported to be a very rapidly-maturing monomer with moderate acid sensitivity.
   1894..2051    +  misc_feature   WPRE (fragment): woodchuck hepatitis virus posttranscriptional regulatory element
   2057..2137    +  misc_feature   WPRE (fragment): woodchuck hepatitis virus posttranscriptional regulatory element
   2154..2265    +  polyA_signal   bGH poly(A) signal: bovine growth hormone polyadenylation signal
   2383..2523    +  repeat_region  AAV2 ITR: inverted terminal repeat of adeno-associated virus serotype 2 inverted
   2528..2579    -  misc_feature   bom (fragment): basis of mobility region from pBR322
   2598..3053    +  rep_origin     f1 ori (sequence partly withheld): f1 bacteriophage origin of replication; arrow indicates direction of (+) strand synthesis
   3054..3103    -  misc_feature   bom (fragment): basis of mobility region from pBR322
   3205..3240    -  CDS            rop (fragment): Rop protein, which maintains plasmids at low copy number; rop
   3335..3439    +  promoter       AmpR promoter: bla
   3440..4300    +  CDS            AmpR: β-lactamase; bla; confers resistance to ampicillin, carbenicillin, and related antibiotics
   4471..5059    +  rep_origin     ori: high-copy-number ColE1/pMB1/pBR322/pUC origin of replication
