[The description below was written by a language model from this plasmid's Addgene catalogue record and pLannotate feature annotations shown in this document.]
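Description:
AiP11459 - pAAV-AiE0071m-minBG-SYFP2-WPRE3-BGHpA (alias CN1459) is a 5,120 nt AAV transfer plasmid built on a pAAV2 backbone and intended for packaging a reporter cassette into recombinant adeno-associated virus. In bacteria it replicates from a high-copy ColE1/pUC-type origin and is selected with ampicillin through the bla (AmpR) gene and its promoter. An f1 phage origin and small remnants of pBR322 bom and rop sequences are also present in the backbone. The record lists a recombination-deficient growth strain, which is common for ITR-containing plasmids because the repeats are prone to rearrangement.

The payload lies between AAV2 inverted terminal repeats, which are the cis elements needed for genome replication and encapsidation. The annotation finds one complete ITR downstream of the cassette but only short ITR fragments at the upstream end, which may reflect the difficulty of sequencing or annotating these repeats. Within the cassette, the enhancer AiE0071m is placed ahead of a minimal beta-globin promoter (minBG). Neither element is called in the feature table, but both presumably sit in the unannotated stretch upstream of the coding sequence. A minimal promoter has little activity on its own, so expression depends on the enhancer, which confers the cell-type selectivity. The reporter is SYFP2, a rapidly maturing monomeric yellow fluorescent protein, followed by WPRE3, a shortened woodchuck posttranscriptional element that boosts transcript expression while saving packaging space, and a bovine growth hormone polyadenylation signal.

The construct is used to label specific brain cell populations by AAV delivery and belongs to a collection of enhancer AAVs for accessing cortical cell types. The record does not state which population AiE0071m targets.
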