Addgene plasmid #230352: AiP11459 - pAAV-AiE0071m-minBG-SYFP2-WPRE3-BGHpA (Alias: CN1459)
Purpose: AiE0071m is an enhancer sequence, designed to drive AAV-mediated transgene expression in specific populations of brain cells
Depositing lab: Allen Institute for Brain Science & Jonathan Ting. Depositing organization: Allen Institute. Publication: A suite of enhancer AAVs and transgenic mouse lines for genetic access to cortical cell types. Ben-Simon Y, Hooper M, Narayan S, Daigle TL, Dwivedi D, Way SW, Oster A, Stafford DA, Mich JK, Taormina MJ, Martinez RA, Opitz-Araya X, Roth JR, Alexander JR, Allen S, Amster A, Arbuckle J, Ayala A, Baker PM, Bakken TE, Barcelli T, Barta S, Bendrick J, Bertagnolli D, Bielstein C, Bishwakarma P, Bowlus J, Boyer G, Brouner K, Casian B, Casper T, Chakka AB, Chakrabarty R, Chance RK, Chavan S, Clark M, Colbert K, Collman F, Daniel S, Departee M, DiValentin P, Donadio N, Dotson N, Egdorf T, Fliss T, Gabitto M, Garcia J, Gary A, Gasperini M, Gloe J, Goldy J, Gore BB, Graybuck L, Greisman N, Haeseleer F, Halterman C, Haradon Z, Hastings SD, Helback O, Ho W, Hockemeyer D, Huang C, Huff S, Hunker A, Johansen N, Jones D, Juneau Z, Kalmbach B, Kannan M, Khem S, Kussick E, Kutsal R, Larsen R, Lee C, Lee AY, Leibly M, Lenz GH, Li S, Liang E, Lusk N, Madigan Z, Malloy J, Malone J, McCue R, Melchor J, Mollenkopf T, Moosman S, Morin E, Newman D, Ng L, Ngo K, Omstead V, Otto S, Oyama A, Pena N, Pham T, Phillips E, Pom CA, Potekhina L, Ransford S, Ray PL, Rette D, Reynoldson C, Rimorin C, Rocha D, Ruiz A, Sanchez REA, Sawyer L, Sedeno-Cortes A, Sevigny JP, Shapovalova N, Shepard N, Shulga L, Sigler AR, Siverts L, Soliman S, Somasundaram S, Staats B, Stewart K, Szelenyi E, Tieu M, Trader C, Tran A, van Velthoven CTJ, Walker M, Wang Y, Weed N, Wirthlin M, Wood T, Wynalda B, Yao Z, Zhou T, Ariza J, Dee N, Reding M, Ronellenfitch K, Mufti S, Sunkin SM, Smith KA, Esposito L, Waters J, Thyagarajan B, Yao S, Lein ES, Zeng H, Levi BP, Ngai J, Ting JT, Tasic B. Cell. 2025 May 16:S0092-8674(25)00513-6. doi: 10.1016/j.cell.2025.05.002. PubMed 40403729.
Backbone
  Vector backbone: pAAV2
  Vector type: AAV
Growth in bacteria
  Bacterial resistance: Ampicillin, 100 μg/mL
  Growth temperature: 37°C
  Growth strain: NEB Stable
  Copy number: High Copy
Gene/Insert
  Gene/Insert name: SYFP2
  Species: Synthetic
  Promoter: minBG
  Cloning method: Gibson Cloning
Terms and licenses: Academic/Nonprofit Terms; Industry Terms: Not Available to Industry
How to cite: AiP11459 - pAAV-AiE0071m-minBG-SYFP2-WPRE3-BGHpA (Alias: CN1459) was a gift from Allen Institute for Brain Science & Jonathan Ting (Addgene plasmid # 230352 ; http://n2t.net/addgene:230352 ; RRID:Addgene_230352)
